Addgene plasmid #120872: pET28a-mH6-Cas12c1
Purpose: Expresses E. coli codon optimized Cas12c1 effector in the pET28a backbone.
Depositing lab: Arbor Biotechnologies. Publication: Functionally diverse type V CRISPR-Cas systems. Yan WX, Hunnewell P, Alfonse LE, Carte JM, Keston-Smith E, Sothiselvam S, Garrity AJ, Chong S, Makarova KS, Koonin EV, Cheng DR, Scott DA. Science. 2019 Jan 4;363(6422):88-91. doi: 10.1126/science.aav7271. Epub 2018 Dec 6. PubMed 30523077.
Backbone
  Vector backbone: pET-28a+
  Backbone manufacturer: Novagen
  Backbone size w/o insert (bp): 5355
  Total vector size (bp): 9267
  Vector type: Bacterial Expression, CRISPR
Growth in bacteria
  Bacterial resistance: Kanamycin, 50 μg/mL
  Growth temperature: 37°C
  Growth strain: DH5alpha
  Copy number: Low Copy
Gene/Insert
  Gene/Insert name: Cas12c1
  Species: Synthetic
  Insert size (bp): 3912
  Mutation: WT
  Promoter: lac
  Tag / fusion protein: mH6 (N terminal on insert)
  Cloning method: Restriction Enzyme; 5′ cloning site HindIII (not destroyed); 3′ cloning site HindIII (not destroyed)
  Sequencing primers: 5′ TAATACGACTCACTATAGGG
Terms and licenses: Academic/Nonprofit Terms; Industry Terms: Not Available to Industry
Depositor comments: For more information, please visit us at https://arbor.bio/. For commercial use or questions, please contact us at . mH6 sequence: ATGAAAATCGAAGAAGGTAAAGGTCACCATCACCATCACCAC
How to cite: pET28a-mH6-Cas12c1 was a gift from Arbor Biotechnologies (Addgene plasmid # 120872 ; http://n2t.net/addgene:120872 ; RRID:Addgene_120872)
