[The description below was written by a language model from this plasmid's Addgene catalogue record and pLannotate feature annotations shown in this document.]
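Description:
pET28a-mH6-Cas12c1 is a bacterial expression plasmid of about 9.3 kb, built on the Novagen pET-28a(+) backbone, for producing the type V CRISPR effector Cas12c1 in E. coli. It replicates from a ColE1/pBR322-type origin. The adjacent rop gene and bom region are also present, consistent with the low copy number listed in the catalogue. Selection is by kanamycin through the aph(3')-Ia gene. An f1 origin is also present, which in principle allows single-stranded DNA production. Short tetracycline-resistance fragments and an AmpR promoter fragment appear in the annotation, but these look like backbone remnants rather than functional markers.

The insert is a synthetic, E. coli codon-optimized, wild-type Cas12c1 coding sequence of roughly 3.9 kb, cloned between HindIII sites. It carries an N-terminal "mH6" tag, a short leader peptide ending in six histidines that allows purification by immobilized metal affinity chromatography. The feature table detects only the His fragment at the start of the reading frame and leaves the Cas12c1 coding region itself unannotated. The catalogue gives the promoter as lac, whereas the annotated sequence shows a T7 promoter followed by a lac operator, a short lac promoter element and the T7 gene 10 ribosome binding site, with a T7 terminator downstream. Together with the plasmid-borne lacI repressor gene, this is the standard pET arrangement, in which transcription by T7 RNA polymerase is held off by Lac repressor and induced with IPTG in a host that supplies the polymerase. The plasmid is intended for recombinant expression of Cas12c1, and the His tag makes the protein suitable for purification and for biochemical characterization of this CRISPR nuclease.
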