Features (pLannotate 1.2.2; 19 found; start..end, strand, type, name):
      1..589     +  rep_origin     ori: high-copy-number ColE1/pMB1/pBR322/pUC origin of replication
    775..914     -  misc_feature   bom: basis of mobility region from pBR322
   1016..1207    -  CDS            rop: Rop protein, which maintains plasmids at low copy number; rop
   1224..1604    +  CDS            YPB1_ECOLX: Protein predicted: Swiss-Prot protein existence level 4. From Escherichia coli.
   1676..1967    -  CDS            TcR (fragment): tetracycline efflux protein; tet; confers resistance to tetracycline
   1982..2003    -  protein_bind   CAP binding site: CAP binding activates transcription in the presence of cAMP. E. coli catabolite activator protein
   2016..3098    -  CDS            lacI: lac repressor; lacI; The lac repressor binds to the lac operator to inhibit transcription in E. coli. This inhibition can be relieved by adding lactose or isopropyl-β-D-thiogalactopyranoside (IPTG).
   3099..3176    -  promoter       lacI promoter: lacI
   3184..3463    -  CDS            TcR (fragment): tetracycline efflux protein; tet; confers resistance to tetracycline
   3485..3503    +  promoter       T7 promoter: promoter for bacteriophage T7 RNA polymerase
   3504..3528    +  protein_bind   lac operator: The lac repressor binds to the lac operator to inhibit transcription in E. coli. This inhibition can be relieved by adding lactose or isopropyl-β-D-thiogalactopyranoside (IPTG). lac repressor encoded by lacI
   3537..3566    +  promoter       lac promoter: promoter for the E. coli lac operon
   3586..3608    +  RBS            RBS: efficient ribosome binding site from bacteriophage T7 gene 10 (Olins and Rangwala, 1989)
   3640..3656    +  CDS            6xHis (fragment): 6xHis affinity tag
   7639..7688    +  CDS            SET1 (fragment): solubility-enhancement tag derived from T7 phage gene 10B
   7696..7743    +  terminator     T7 terminator: transcription terminator for bacteriophage T7 RNA polymerase
   7780..8208    +  rep_origin     f1 ori (sequence partly withheld): f1 bacteriophage origin of replication; arrow indicates direction of (+) strand synthesis
   8261..8318    +  promoter       AmpR promoter (fragment): bla
   8327..9142    -  CDS            KanR: aminoglycoside phosphotransferase; aph(3')-Ia; confers resistance to kanamycin in bacteria or G418 (Geneticin®) in eukaryotes
>Addgene plasmid #120872 | pET28a-mH6-Cas12c1 | addgene full sequence | sequence record 235819 | Addgene NGS Result
TTGAGATCCTTTTTTTCTGCGCGTAATCTGCTGCTTGCAAACAAAAAAACCACCGCTACCAGCGGTGGTT
TGTTTGCCGGATCAAGAGCTACCAACTCTTTTTCCGAAGGTAACTGGCTTCAGCAGAGCGCAGATACCAA
ATACTGTCCTTCTAGTGTAGCCGTAGTTAGGCCACCACTTCAAGAACTCTGTAGCACCGCCTACATACCT
CGCTCTGCTAATCCTGTTACCAGTGGCTGCTGCCAGTGGCGATAAGTCGTGTCTTACCGGGTTGGACTCA
AGACGATAGTTACCGGATAAGGCGCAGCGGTCGGGCTGAACGGGGGGTTCGTGCACACAGCCCAGCTTGG
AGCGAACGACCTACACCGAACTGAGATACCTACAGCGTGAGCTATGAGAAAGCGCCACGCTTCCCGAAGG
GAGAAAGGCGGACAGGTATCCGGTAAGCGGCAGGGTCGGAACAGGAGAGCGCACGAGGGAGCTTCCAGGG
GGAAACGCCTGGTATCTTTATAGTCCTGTCGGGTTTCGCCACCTCTGACTTGAGCGTCGATTTTTGTGAT
GCTCGTCAGGGGGGCGGAGCCTATGGAAAAACGCCAGCAACGCGGCCTTTTTACGGTTCCTGGCCTTTTG
CTGGCCTTTTGCTCACATGTTCTTTCCTGCGTTATCCCCTGATTCTGTGGATAACCGTATTACCGCCTTT
GAGTGAGCTGATACCGCTCGCCGCAGCCGAACGACCGAGCGCAGCGAGTCAGTGAGCGAGGAAGCGGAAG
AGCGCCTGATGCGGTATTTTCTCCTTACGCATCTGTGCGGTATTTCACACCGCAATGGTGCACTCTCAGT
ACAATCTGCTCTGATGCCGCATAGTTAAGCCAGTATACACTCCGCTATCGCTACGTGACTGGGTCATGGC
TGCGCCCCGACACCCGCCAACACCCGCTGACGCGCCCTGACGGGCTTGTCTGCTCCCGGCATCCGCTTAC
AGACAAGCTGTGACCGTCTCCGGGAGCTGCATGTGTCAGAGGTTTTCACCGTCATCACCGAAACGCGCGA
GGCAGCTGCGGTAAAGCTCATCAGCGTGGTCGTGAAGCGATTCACAGATGTCTGCCTGTTCATCCGCGTC
CAGCTCGTTGAGTTTCTCCAGAAGCGTTAATGTCTGGCTTCTGATAAAGCGGGCCATGTTAAGGGCGGTT
TTTTCCTGTTTGGTCACTGATGCCTCCGTGTAAGGGGGATTTCTGTTCATGGGGGTAATGATACCGATGA
AACGAGAGAGGATGCTCACGATACGGGTTACTGATGATGAACATGCCCGGTTACTGGAACGTTGTGAGGG
TAAACAACTGGCGGTATGGATGCGGCGGGACCAGAGAAAAATCACTCAGGGTCAATGCCAGCGCTTCGTT
AATACAGATGTAGGTGTTCCACAGGGTAGCCAGCAGCATCCTGCGATGCAGATCCGGAACATAATGGTGC
AGGGCGCTGACTTCCGCGTTTCCAGACTTTACGAAACACGGAAACCGAAGACCATTCATGTTGTTGCTCA
GGTCGCAGACGTTTTGCAGCAGCAGTCGCTTCACGTTCGCTCGCGTATCGGTGATTCATTCTGCTAACCA
GTAAGGCAACCCCGCCAGCCTAGCCGGGTCCTCAACGACAGGAGCACGATCATGCGCACCCGTGGGGCCG
CCATGCCGGCGATAATGGCCTGCTTCTCGCCGAAACGTTTGGTGGCGGGACCAGTGACGAAGGCTTGAGC
GAGGGCGTGCAAGATTCCGAATACCGCAAGCGACAGGCCGATCATCGTCGCGCTCCAGCGAAAGCGGTCC
TCGCCGAAAATGACCCAGAGCGCTGCCGGCACCTGTCCTACGAGTTGCATGATAAAGAAGACAGTCATAA
GTGCGGCGACGATAGTCATGCCCCGCGCCCACCGGAAGGAGCTGACTGGGTTGAAGGCTCTCAAGGGCAT
CGGTCGAGATCCCGGTGCCTAATGAGTGAGCTAACTTACATTAATTGCGTTGCGCTCACTGCCCGCTTTC
CAGTCGGGAAACCTGTCGTGCCAGCTGCATTAATGAATCGGCCAACGCGCGGGGAGAGGCGGTTTGCGTA
TTGGGCGCCAGGGTGGTTTTTCTTTTCACCAGTGAGACGGGCAACAGCTGATTGCCCTTCACCGCCTGGC
CCTGAGAGAGTTGCAGCAAGCGGTCCACGCTGGTTTGCCCCAGCAGGCGAAAATCCTGTTTGATGGTGGT
TAACGGCGGGATATAACATGAGCTGTCTTCGGTATCGTCGTATCCCACTACCGAGATATCCGCACCAACG
CGCAGCCCGGACTCGGTAATGGCGCGCATTGCGCCCAGCGCCATCTGATCGTTGGCAACCAGCATCGCAG
TGGGAACGATGCCCTCATTCAGCATTTGCATGGTTTGTTGAAAACCGGACATGGCACTCCAGTCGCCTTC
CCGTTCCGCTATCGGCTGAATTTGATTGCGAGTGAGATATTTATGCCAGCCAGCCAGACGCAGACGCGCC
GAGACAGAACTTAATGGGCCCGCTAACAGCGCGATTTGCTGGTGACCCAATGCGACCAGATGCTCCACGC
CCAGTCGCGTACCGTCTTCATGGGAGAAAATAATACTGTTGATGGGTGTCTGGTCAGAGACATCAAGAAA
TAACGCCGGAACATTAGTGCAGGCAGCTTCCACAGCAATGGCATCCTGGTCATCCAGCGGATAGTTAATG
ATCAGCCCACTGACGCGTTGCGCGAGAAGATTGTGCACCGCCGCTTTACAGGCTTCGACGCCGCTTCGTT
CTACCATCGACACCACCACGCTGGCACCCAGTTGATCGGCGCGAGATTTAATCGCCGCGACAATTTGCGA
CGGCGCGTGCAGGGCCAGACTGGAGGTGGCAACGCCAATCAGCAACGACTGTTTGCCCGCCAGTTGTTGT
GCCACGCGGTTGGGAATGTAATTCAGCTCCGCCATCGCCGCTTCCACTTTTTCCCGCGTTTTCGCAGAAA
CGTGGCTGGCCTGGTTCACCACGCGGGAAACGGTCTGATAAGAGACACCGGCATACTCTGCGACATCGTA
TAACGTTACTGGTTTCACATTCACCACCCTGAATTGACTCTCTTCCGGGCGCTATCATGCCATACCGCGA
AAGGTTTTGCGCCATTCGATGGTGTCCGGGATCTCGACGCTCTCCCTTATGCGACTCCTGCATTAGGAAG
CAGCCCAGTAGTAGGTTGAGGCCGTTGAGCACCGCCGCCGCAAGGAATGGTGCATGCAAGGAGATGGCGC
CCAACAGTCCCCCGGCCACGGGGCCTGCCACCATACCCACGCCGAAACAAGCGCTCATGAGCCCGAAGTG
GCGAGCCCGATCTTCCCCATCGGTGATGTCGGCGATATAGGCGCCAGCAACCGCACCTGTGGCGCCGGTG
ATGCCGGCCACGATGCGTCCGGCGTAGAGGATCGAGATCTCGATCCCGCGAAATTAATACGACTCACTAT
AGGGGAATTGTGAGCGGATAACAATTCCCCTCTAGATTTACACTTTATGCTTCCGGCTCGTATGTTTCTA
GAAAGCTTAAATAATTTTGTTTAACTTTAAGAAGGAGATTTAAATATGAAAATCGAAGAAGGTAAAGGTC
ACCATCACCATCACCACATGCAGACCAAGAAAACCCACCTGCATCTGATCAGCGCGAAGGCGAGCCGTAA
ATACCGTCGTACCATTGCGTGCCTGAGCGACACCGCGAAGAAAGATCTGGAGCGTCGTAAACAGAGCGGT
GCGGCGGACCCGGCGCAAGAACTGAGCTGCCTGAAGACCATCAAGTTCAAGCTGGAAGTGCCGGAAGGTA
GCAAACTGCCGAGCTTTGATCGTATCAGCCAAATTTACAACGCGCTGGAAACCATTGAAAAAGGCAGCCT
GAGCTATCTGCTGTTCGCGCTGATTCTGAGCGGTTTCCGTATCTTTCCGAACAGCAGCGCGGCGAAGACC
TTCGCGAGCAGCAGCTGCTACAAAAACGACCAGTTTGCGAGCCAAATCAAGGAGATTTTCGGCGAAATGG
TTAAAAACTTTATCCCGAGCGAGCTGGAAAGCATTCTGAAGAAAGGTCGTCGTAAGAACAACAAAGATTG
GACCGAGGAAAACATCAAGCGTGTGCTGAACAGCGAGTTCGGCCGTAAAAACAGCGAAGGTAGCAGCGCG
CTGTTCGACAGCTTTCTGAGCAAGTTTAGCCAGGAGCTGTTCCGTAAATTTGATAGCTGGAACGAAGTTA
ACAAGAAATACCTGGAGGCGGCGGAACTGCTGGACAGCATGCTGGCGAGCTATGGCCCGTTCGATAGCGT
GTGCAAGATGATCGGTGACAGCGATAGCCGTAACAGCCTGCCGGACAAAAGCACCATTGCGTTTACCAAC
AACGCGGAGATCACCGTTGATATTGAAAGCAGCGTGATGCCGTACATGGCGATTGCGGCGCTGCTGCGTG
AGTATCGTCAGAGCAAGAGCAAAGCGGCGCCGGTGGCGTACGTTCAAAGCCACCTGACCACCACCAACGG
CAACGGTCTGAGCTGGTTCTTTAAGTTCGGTCTGGACCTGATCCGTAAAGCGCCGGTTAGCAGCAAGCAG
AGCACCAGCGATGGCAGCAAGAGCCTGCAAGAGCTGTTCAGCGTGCCGGACGATAAACTGGACGGTCTGA
AGTTTATTAAAGAGGCGTGCGAAGCGCTGCCGGAAGCGAGCCTGCTGTGCGGCGAGAAAGGTGAACTGCT
GGGCTACCAGGACTTCCGTACCAGCTTTGCGGGTCATATCGATAGCTGGGTGGCGAACTATGTTAACCGT
CTGTTCGAGCTGATTGAACTGGTGAACCAACTGCCGGAGAGCATTAAGCTGCCGAGCATCCTGACCCAGA
AAAACCACAACCTGGTTGCGAGCCTGGGTCTGCAAGAGGCGGAAGTGAGCCATAGCCTGGAGCTGTTCGA
AGGCCTGGTGAAGAACGTTCGTCAGACCCTGAAGAAACTGGCGGGTATCGATATCAGCAGCAGCCCGAAC
GAGCAAGACATCAAAGAGTTCTACGCGTTTAGCGATGTTCTGAACCGTCTGGGCAGCATCCGTAACCAGA
TTGAGAACGCGGTGCAAACCGCGAAGAAAGACAAGATTGATCTGGAAAGCGCGATCGAGTGGAAAGAATG
GAAGAAACTGAAGAAACTGCCGAAGCTGAACGGTCTGGGTGGCGGTGTTCCGAAACAGCAAGAGCTGCTG
GACAAAGCGCTGGAAAGCGTGAAGCAGATTCGTCACTATCAACGTATCGATTTCGAGCGTGTTATTCAGT
GGGCGGTGAACGAGCATTGCCTGGAAACCGTTCCGAAGTTTCTGGTGGACGCGGAGAAGAAAAAGATCAA
CAAGGAAAGCAGCACCGATTTCGCGGCGAAAGAGAACGCGGTTCGTTTTCTGCTGGAAGGTATTGGTGCG
GCGGCGCGTGGCAAAACCGACAGCGTGAGCAAGGCGGCGTACAACTGGTTCGTGGTTAACAACTTTCTGG
CGAAAAAGGATCTGAACCGTTATTTCATCAACTGCCAAGGTTGCATTTACAAACCGCCGTATAGCAAGCG
TCGTAGCCTGGCGTTTGCGCTGCGTAGCGACAACAAGGATACCATCGAGGTGGTTTGGGAGAAATTCGAA
ACCTTTTACAAGGAAATCAGCAAGGAGATCGAAAAGTTCAACATTTTTAGCCAGGAGTTCCAAACCTTTC
TGCACCTGGAAAACCTGCGTATGAAGCTGCTGCTGCGTCGTATCCAGAAACCGATTCCGGCGGAGATCGC
GTTCTTTAGCCTGCCGCAAGAATACTATGACAGCCTGCCGCCGAACGTTGCGTTCCTGGCGCTGAACCAG
GAGATCACCCCGAGCGAATACATTACCCAATTCAACCTGTATAGCAGCTTTCTGAACGGCAACCTGATCC
TGCTGCGTCGTAGCCGTAGCTATCTGCGTGCGAAGTTCAGCTGGGTGGGTAACAGCAAACTGATCTACGC
GGCGAAAGAGGCGCGTCTGTGGAAAATTCCGAACGCGTATTGGAAAAGCGACGAATGGAAGATGATCCTG
GATAGCAACGTGCTGGTTTTCGACAAAGCGGGTAACGTTCTGCCGGCGCCGACCCTGAAAAAGGTGTGCG
AGCGTGAAGGTGACCTGCGTCTGTTCTACCCGCTGCTGCGTCAGCTGCCGCATGATTGGTGCTATCGTAA
CCCGTTTGTGAAGAGCGTTGGCCGTGAGAAAAACGTGATCGAAGTTAACAAAGAGGGTGAGCCGAAAGTT
GCGAGCGCGCTGCCGGGCAGCCTGTTCCGTCTGATTGGTCCGGCGCCGTTTAAGAGCCTGCTGGACGATT
GCTTCTTTAACCCGCTGGACAAAGATCTGCGTGAGTGCATGCTGATTGTTGACCAGGAGATCAGCCAAAA
AGTTGAAGCGCAGAAGGTGGAGGCGAGCCTGGAAAGCTGCACCTACAGCATTGCGGTGCCGATCCGTTAT
CACCTGGAGGAACCGAAGGTTAGCAACCAGTTCGAGAACGTGCTGGCGATCGATCAAGGCGAAGCGGGTC
TGGCGTACGCGGTGTTTAGCCTGAAGAGCATCGGCGAGGCGGAAACCAAACCGATTGCGGTTGGCACCAT
CCGTATTCCGAGCATTCGTCGTCTGATCCATAGCGTGAGCACCTACCGTAAAAAGAAACAGCGTCTGCAA
AACTTCAAACAGAACTATGACAGCACCGCGTTTATCATGCGTGAGAACGTGACCGGCGATGTTTGCGCGA
AGATTGTTGGTCTGATGAAAGAGTTCAACGCGTTTCCGGTTCTGGAGTACGACGTGAAGAACCTGGAAAG
CGGTAGCCGTCAGCTGAGCGCGGTGTACAAAGCGGTTAACAGCCACTTCCTGTATTTTAAGGAGCCGGGC
CGTGACGCGCTGCGTAAACAACTGTGGTATGGCGGTGACAGCTGGACCATCGATGGTATCGAAATTGTGA
CCCGTGAGCGTAAAGAAGATGGCAAAGAGGGTGTGGAAAAAATTGTTCCGCTGAAAGTGTTCCCGGGCCG
TAGCGTTAGCGCGCGTTTTACCAGCAAAACCTGCAGCTGCTGCGGTCGTAACGTGTTCGACTGGCTGTTT
ACCGAGAAGAAAGCGAAGACCAACAAGAAATTCAACGTTAACAGCAAAGGCGAGCTGACCACCGCGGACG
GTGTGATCCAGCTGTTCGAAGCGGATCGTAGCAAGGGCCCGAAATTTTACGCGCGTCGTAAGGAGCGTAC
CCCGCTGACCAAACCGATCGCGAAGGGTAGCTATAGCCTGGAGGAAATTGAACGTCGTGTTCGTACCAAC
CTGCGTCGTGCGCCGAAGAGCAAACAGAGCCGTGACACCAGCCAGAGCCAATACTTCTGCGTGTATAAAG
ACTGCGCGCTGCACTTTAGCGGCATGCAAGCGGATGAAAACGCGGCGATCAACATTGGTCGTCGTTTCCT
GACCGCGCTGCGTAAGAACCGTCGTAGCGATTTTCCGAGCAACGTTAAAATCAGCGACCGTCTGCTGGAT
AACTAATAAAAGCTTGAATTCCTCGAGAGAGACCATGGCCACCGGTCTCTATCGAAGATATGAGGAGCTC
AAACTCGAGCTGCTAACAAAGCCCGAAAGGAAGCTGAGTTGGCTGCTGCCACCGCTGAGCAATAACTAGC
ATAACCCCTTGGGGCCTCTAAACGGGTCTTGAGGGGTTTTTTGCTGAAAGGAGGAACTATATCCGGATTG
GCGAATGGG
[124 nt withheld, positions 7780-7903]
C
[91 nt withheld, positions 7905-7995]
A
[49 nt withheld, positions 7997-8045]
CCTTTGACGTTGGAGTCCACGTTCTTT
[37 nt withheld, positions 8073-8109]
ACCCTATCTCGGTCTATTCTTTTGATTTATAAGGGATTTTGCCGATTTCGGCCTATTGGTTAAAAAATGA
GCTGATTTAACAAAAATTTAACGCGAATTTTAACAAAATATTAACGCTTACAATTTAGGTGGCACTTTTC
GGGGAAATGTGCGCGGAACCCCTATTTGTTTATTTTTCTAAATACATTCAAATATGTATCCGCTCATGAA
TTAATTCTTAGAAAAACTCATCGAGCATCAAATGAAACTGCAATTTATTCATATCAGGATTATCAATACC
ATATTTTTGAAAAAGCCGTTTCTGTAATGAAGGAGAAAACTCACCGAGGCAGTTCCATAGGATGGCAAGA
TCCTGGTATCGGTCTGCGATTCCGACTCGTCCAACATCAATACAACCTATTAATTTCCCCTCGTCAAAAA
TAAGGTTATCAAGTGAGAAATCACCATGAGTGACGACTGAATCCGGTGAGAATGGCAAAAGTTTATGCAT
TTCTTTCCAGACTTGTTCAACAGGCCAGCCATTACGCTCGTCATCAAAATCACTCGCATCAACCAAACCG
TTATTCATTCGTGATTGCGCCTGAGCGAGACGAAATACGCGATCGCTGTTAAAAGGACAATTACAAACAG
GAATCGAATGCAACCGGCGCAGGAACACTGCCAGCGCATCAACAATATTTTCACCTGAATCAGGATATTC
TTCTAATACCTGGAATGCTGTTTTCCCGGGGATCGCAGTGGTGAGTAACCATGCATCATCAGGAGTACGG
ATAAAATGCTTGATGGTCGGAAGAGGCATAAATTCCGTCAGCCAGTTTAGTCTGACCATCTCATCTGTAA
CATCATTGGCAACGCTACCTTTGCCATGTTTCAGAAACAACTCTGGCGCATCGGGCTTCCCATACAATCG
ATAGATTGTCGCACCTGATTGCCCGACATTATCGCGAGCCCATTTATACCCATATAAATCAGCATCCATG
TTGGAATTTAATCGCGGCCTAGAGCAAGACGTTTCCCGTTGAATATGGCTCATAACACCCCTTGTATTAC
TGTTTATGTAAGCAGACAGTTTTATTGTTCATGACCAAAATCCCTTAACGTGAGTTTTCGTTCCACTGAG
CGTCAGACCCCGTAGAAAAGATCAAAGGATCTTC
